Addgene plasmid #224786: pUC-hU6-CrEGFP_EF1a-BFP
Purpose: EGFP targeting crRNA for RfxCas13d expressed from hU6 promoter and non-target BFP protein expressed from EF1a promoter
Depositing lab: Gabor Balazsi. Depositing organization: Stony Brook University. Publication: Optimizing a CRISPR-Cas13d Gene Circuit for Tunable Target RNA Downregulation with Minimal Collateral RNA Cutting. Wan Y, Helenek C, Coraci D, Balazsi G. ACS Synth Biol. 2024 Oct 18;13(10):3212-3230. doi: 10.1021/acssynbio.4c00271. Epub 2024 Oct 8. PubMed 39377757.
Backbone
  Vector backbone: pSLQ5429
  Backbone manufacturer: Balazsi Lab
  Backbone size w/o insert (bp): 4341
  Total vector size (bp): 4364
  Vector type: Mammalian Expression, CRISPR, Synthetic Biology
Growth in bacteria
  Bacterial resistance: Ampicillin, 100 μg/mL
  Growth temperature: 37°C
  Growth strain: NEB Stable
  Copy number: High Copy
Gene/Insert
  Gene/Insert name: crBFP
  gRNA/shRNA sequence: CATGATATAGACGTTGTGGCTGT
  Species: Synthetic
  Promoter: hU6
  Cloning method: Restriction Enzyme; 5′ cloning site BbsI (destroyed during cloning); 3′ cloning site BbsI (destroyed during cloning)
  Sequencing primers: 5′ GAGGGCCTATTTCCCATGAT
Terms and licenses: Academic/Nonprofit Terms; Industry Terms: Not Available to Industry
Depositor comments: Please visit https://doi.org/10.1101/2024.05.11.593702 for bioRxiv preprint.
How to cite: pUC-hU6-CrEGFP_EF1a-BFP was a gift from Gabor Balazsi (Addgene plasmid # 224786 ; http://n2t.net/addgene:224786 ; RRID:Addgene_224786)
