[The description below was written by a language model from this plasmid's Addgene catalogue record and pLannotate feature annotations shown in this document.]
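Description:
pUC-hU6-CrEGFP_EF1a-BFP is a small (about 4.4 kb) mammalian expression plasmid for CRISPR-Cas13d experiments, built on the pSLQ5429 backbone. It is maintained in E. coli through a high-copy ColE1/pUC-type origin and selected with ampicillin via the β-lactamase gene under its native promoter. It carries no viral elements and no mammalian selection marker, which is consistent with delivery by transfection.

The plasmid contains two independent expression units. In the first, the human U6 RNA polymerase III promoter drives a pre-crRNA array in which a short spacer is flanked on both sides by 36-base RfxCas13d direct repeats. RfxCas13d can process this arrangement into a mature guide RNA. The spacer was inserted between BbsI sites that were destroyed during cloning. The annotation software labels the spacer region as a reverse-strand fragment of an mVenus-derived coding sequence. That fits a guide complementary to EGFP-family transcripts, as the plasmid name and stated purpose indicate. The catalogue's insert field instead reads "crBFP", which conflicts with the name and purpose and appears to be a labelling inconsistency in the record.

In the second unit, the EF-1α promoter, with its core region and intron A sequences, drives TagBFP, followed by a bovine growth hormone polyadenylation signal. BFP is described as a non-target protein, so it serves as a readout for RNA that the guide should not cleave. The plasmid does not encode Cas13d, which must be supplied separately. The associated work concerns tuning a Cas13d gene circuit for target RNA downregulation with minimal collateral RNA cutting, where comparing EGFP and BFP signals would distinguish on-target knockdown from collateral effects.
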