Features (pLannotate 1.2.2; 12 found; start..end, strand, type, name):
      7..247     +  promoter       U6 promoter: RNA polymerase III promoter for human U6 snRNA
    257..292     +  misc_RNA       RfxCas13d DR36: 36-base direct repeat for an RfxCas13d pre-gRNA (Konermann et al., 2018)
    295..315     -  CDS            VN173 (fragment): N-terminal fragment of mVenus for use in bimolecular fluorescence complementation (BiFC) (Kodama and Hu, 2010)
    316..351     +  misc_RNA       RfxCas13d DR36: 36-base direct repeat for an RfxCas13d pre-gRNA (Konermann et al., 2018)
    425..636     +  promoter       EF-1α core promoter: core promoter for human elongation factor EF-1α
    637..746     +  intron         EF-1α intron A (fragment): intron upstream of the start codon of human EF-1α
   1372..1575    +  intron         EF-1α intron A: truncated intron upstream of the start codon of human EF-1α
   1603..2301    +  CDS            TagBFP: TagBFP is a basic (constitutively fluorescent) blue fluorescent protein published in 2008, derived from Entacmaea quadricolor. It is reported to be a very rapidly-maturing monomer with very low acid sensitivity.
   2333..2444    +  polyA_signal   bGH poly(A) signal: bovine growth hormone polyadenylation signal
   2584..2688    +  promoter       AmpR promoter: bla
   2689..3549    +  CDS            AmpR: β-lactamase; bla; confers resistance to ampicillin, carbenicillin, and related antibiotics
   3720..4308    +  rep_origin     ori: high-copy-number ColE1/pMB1/pBR322/pUC origin of replication
>Addgene plasmid #224786 | pUC-hU6-CrEGFP_EF1a-BFP | addgene full sequence | sequence record 445960 | Addgene NGS Result
GCTAGCGAGGGCCTATTTCCCATGATTCCTTCATATTTGCATATACGATACAAGGCTGTTAGAGAGATAA
TTGGAATTAATTTGACTGTAAACACAAAGATATTAGTACAAAATACGTGACGTAGAAAGTAATAATTTCT
TGGGTAGTTTGCAGTTTTAAAATTATGTTTTAAAATGGACTATCATATGCTTACCGTAACTTGAAAGTAT
TTCGATTTCTTGGCTTTATATATCTTGTGGAAAGGACGAAACACCGCAAGTAAACCCCTACCAACTGGTC
GGGGTTTGAAACCATGATATAGACGTTGTGGCTGTCAAGTAAACCCCTACCAACTGGTCGGGGTTTGAAA
CTTTTTTTTTCACCTATGTATCGTATCAAGTACTAGAACTCCCCAGTGGGAATTCGGCTCCGGTGCCCGT
CAGTGGGCAGAGCGCACATCGCCCACAGTCCCCGAGAAGTTGGGGGGAGGGGTCGGCAATTGAACCGGTG
CCTAGAGAAGGTGGCGCGGGGTAAACTGGGAAAGTGATGTCGTGTACTGGCTCCGCCTTTTTCCCGAGGG
TGGGGGAGAACCGTATATAAGTGCAGTAGTCGCCGTGAACGTTCTTTTTCGCAACGGGTTTGCCGCCAGA
ACACAGGTAAGTGCCGTGTGTGGTTCCCGCGGGCCTGGCCTCTTTACGGGTTATGGCCCTTGCGTGCCTT
GAATTACTTCCACCTGGCTGCAGTACGTGATTCTTGATCCCGAGCTTCGGGTTGGAAGTGGGTGGGAGAG
TTCGAGGCCTTGCGCTTAAGGAGCCCCTTCGCCTCGTGCTTGAGTTGAGGCCTGGCCTGGGCGCTGGGGC
CGCCGCGTGCGAATCTGGTGGCACCTTCGCGCCTGTCTCGCTGCTTTCGATAAGTCTCTAGCCATTTAAA
ATTTTTGATGACCTGCTGCGACGCTTTTTTTCTGGCAAGATAGTCTTGTAAATGCGGGCCAAGATCTGCA
CACTGGTATTTCGGTTTTTGGGGCCGCGGGCGGCGACGGGGCCCGTGCGTCCCAGCGCACATGTTCGGCG
AGGCGGGGCCTGCGAGCGCGGCCACCGAGAATCGGACGGGGGTAGTCTCAAGCTGGCCGGCCTGCTCTGG
TGCCTGGCCTCGCGCCGCCGTGTATCGCCCCGCCCTGGGCGGCAAGGCTGGCCCGGTCGGCACCAGTTGC
GTGAGCGGAAAGATGGCCGCTTCCCGGCCCTGCTGCAGGGAGCTCAAAATGAAGGACGCGGCGCTCGGGA
GAGCGGGCGGGTGAGTCACCCACACAAAGGAAAAGGGCCTTTCCGTCCTCAGCCGTCGCTTCATGTGACT
CCACGGAGTACCGGGCGCCGTCCAGGCACCTCGATTAGTTCTCGAGCTTTTGGAGTACGTCGTCTTTAGG
TTGGGGGGAGGGGTTTTATGCGATGGAGTTTCCCCACACTGAGTGGGTGGAGACTGAAGTTAGGCCAGCT
TGGCACTTGATGTAATTCTCCTTGGAATTTGCCCTTTTTGAGTTTGGATCTTGGTTCATTCTCAAGCCTC
AGACAGTGGTTCAAAGTTTTTTTCTTCCATTTCAGGTGTCGTGACGTACGGCCACCATGAGCATGTCCGA
ACTGATTAAAGAGAACATGCACATGAAACTTTATATGGAAGGTACGGTCGACAACCACCATTTCAAATGT
ACCTCCGAAGGAGAGGGCAAACCCTACGAGGGCACCCAAACGATGAGAATTAAAGTAGTAGAAGGTGGGC
CGCTGCCCTTTGCCTTTGACATTCTGGCAACTTCTTTTCTCTACGGGAGTAAAACTTTTATCAACCATAC
GCAAGGCATTCCAGACTTCTTTAAGCAGTCATTTCCCGAGGGGTTTACTTGGGAGCGGGTCACAACATAC
GAGGACGGCGGCGTGCTGACCGCTACTCAGGACACCAGCCTGCAAGACGGGTGTTTGATCTACAATGTGA
AGATTCGAGGCGTAAACTTTACTTCAAACGGCCCAGTTATGCAGAAAAAAACCCTCGGCTGGGAGGCTTT
TACAGAGACTCTTTACCCAGCCGACGGTGGTTTGGAAGGCCGAAACGACATGGCATTGAAATTGGTTGGC
GGGAGCCACCTTATAGCGAATATAAAGACGACCTATCGGTCTAAAAAGCCCGCCAAAAATTTGAAGATGC
CTGGTGTATATTACGTCGACTATAGGCTTGAGAGAATAAAAGAAGCTAACAACGAAACCTATGTGGAGCA
ACATGAGGTTGCAGTTGCACGCTACTGCGATCTGCCGAGCAAATTGGGGCACAAGCTGAATTGATCAGCT
AGAGCTCGCTAATCAGCCTCGACTGTGCCTTCTAGTTGCCAGCCATCTGTTGTTTGCCCCTCCCCCGTGC
CTTCCTTGACCCTGGAAGGTGCCACTCCCACTGTCCTTTCCTAATAAAATGAGGAAATTGCATCGCATTG
TCTGAGTAGGTGTCATTCTATTCTGGGGGGTGGGGTGGGGCAGGACAGCAAGGGGGAGGATTGGGAAGAT
AATAGCAGGCATGCTGGGGATGCGGTGGGCTCTATGGTCTAGATTTAGGGTAGGGGAAATGTGCGCGGAA
CCCCTATTTGTTTATTTTTCTAAATACATTCAAATATGTATCCGCTCATGAGACAATAACCCTGATAAAT
GCTTCAATAATATTGAAAAAGGAAGAGTATGAGTATTCAACATTTCCGTGTCGCCCTTATTCCCTTTTTT
GCGGCATTTTGCCTTCCTGTTTTTGCTCACCCAGAAACGCTGGTGAAAGTAAAAGATGCTGAAGATCAGT
TGGGTGCACGAGTGGGTTACATCGAACTGGATCTCAACAGCGGTAAGATCCTTGAGAGTTTTCGCCCCGA
AGAACGTTTTCCAATGATGAGCACTTTTAAAGTTCTGCTATGTGGCGCGGTATTATCCCGTATTGACGCC
GGGCAAGAGCAACTCGGTCGCCGCATACACTATTCTCAGAATGACTTGGTTGAGTACTCACCAGTCACAG
AAAAGCATCTTACGGATGGCATGACAGTAAGAGAATTATGCAGTGCTGCCATAACCATGAGTGATAACAC
TGCGGCCAACTTACTTCTGACAACGATCGGAGGACCGAAGGAGCTAACCGCTTTTTTGCACAACATGGGG
GATCATGTAACTCGCCTTGATCGTTGGGAACCGGAGCTGAATGAAGCCATACCAAACGACGAGCGTGACA
CCACGATGCCTGTAGCAATGGCAACAACGTTGCGCAAACTATTAACTGGCGAACTACTTACTCTAGCTTC
CCGGCAACAATTAATAGACTGGATGGAGGCGGATAAAGTTGCAGGACCACTTCTGCGCTCGGCCCTTCCG
GCTGGCTGGTTTATTGCTGATAAATCTGGAGCCGGTGAGCGTGGAAGCCGCGGTATCATTGCAGCACTGG
GGCCAGATGGTAAGCCCTCCCGTATCGTAGTTATCTACACGACGGGGAGTCAGGCAACTATGGATGAACG
AAATAGACAGATCGCTGAGATAGGTGCCTCACTGATTAAGCATTGGTAACTGTCAGACCAAGTTTACTCA
TATATACTTTAGATTGATTTAAAACTTCATTTTTAATTTAAAAGGATCTAGGTGAAGATCCTTTTTGATA
ATCTCATGACCAAAATCCCTTAACGTGAGTTTTCGTTCCACTGAGCGTCAGACCCCGTAGAAAAGATCAA
AGGATCTTCTTGAGATCCTTTTTTTCTGCGCGTAATCTGCTGCTTGCAAACAAAAAAACCACCGCTACCA
GCGGTGGTTTGTTTGCCGGATCAAGAGCTACCAACTCTTTTTCCGAAGGTAACTGGCTTCAGCAGAGCGC
AGATACCAAATACTGTTCTTCTAGTGTAGCCGTAGTTAGGCCACCACTTCAAGAACTCTGTAGCACCGCC
TACATACCTCGCTCTGCTAATCCTGTTACCAGTGGCTGCTGCCAGTGGCGATAAGTCGTGTCTTACCGGG
TTGGACTCAAGACGATAGTTACCGGATAAGGCGCAGCGGTCGGGCTGAACGGGGGGTTCGTGCACACAGC
CCAGCTTGGAGCGAACGACCTACACCGAACTGAGATACCTACAGCGTGAGCTATGAGAAAGCGCCACGCT
TCCCGAAGGGAGAAAGGCGGACAGGTATCCGGTAAGCGGCAGGGTCGGAACAGGAGAGCGCACGAGGGAG
CTTCCAGGGGGAAACGCCTGGTATCTTTATAGTCCTGTCGGGTTTCGCCACCTCTGACTTGAGCGTCGAT
TTTTGTGATGCTCGTCAGGGGGGCGGAGCCTATGGAAAAACGCCAGCAACGCGGCCTTTTTACGGTTCCT
GGCCTTTTGCTGGCCTTTTGCTCA
